>Addgene plasmid #123266 | pNeoSagRNAH | addgene full sequence | sequence record 238734 | Addgene NGS Result
ATTTAGGTGACACTATAGAACTCGAGTGTGAGTTATGAGGTCTGCGATTGACGTAGGAGTTGCAAGGGGG
AGGGGGTATGAACGGGGTGGGTAGAGCTTTTTTAGGTGGAAGTAGTGAGAGGGTGGGCTTGTGAGAATTT
GAGGTGTGTTCGTGATGTGTGGATCTTATCGGGGGCTCGGTTGAGTTTTTGGTTTGGTGATTTTGTGGGT
CTTCGAGAAGACCTGTTTTAGTACTCTGGAAACAGAATCTACTAAAACAAGGCAAAATGCCGTGTTTATC
TCGTCAACTTGTTGGCGAGATTTTTGGCCGGCATGGTCCCAGCCTCCTCGCTGGCGCCGGCTGGGCAACA
TGCTTCGGCATGGCGAATGGGACTGATCCCGGGTACCGAGCTCTCTCTTCTCCTTCCCCTCTCTCTCCTC
TCTCCTCTCTCCAGAGCTCTCTCTTCTCCTTCCCCTCTCTCTCCTCTCTCCTCTCTCCAGAGCTCGAATT
CGCAAGCTTGCATGCCTGCAGGGATCCGCGGCCGCCTCGAGCCCGGGCGCCGTCGACCGCTGCTTGCGTT
CGCATGGACGCCACGTTCGACCCGATCGGGCAGCAGGCCGCGGAGACGCGGCAGCGCAAACGTGCCCGGC
GGGTGGCTCGTTCCGGAGGAGGCGTTCCGCCGTCGCTACGTCAGCATGCAAGAGGATCATTGCTTTGCGG
TTGAGGTGGCGGAGCTCAACTACCAGCGTGCCGTGGAATACGTTCATCAAGCGTCAGCCGCCGGCGCGGT
CGCGACACCTGCTCGGCGGAGCGGCCACTGTGCTGCTCTCTTGACGGCCGGTCGCGACGCAGGGCCGCTG
GTGGGTCTCCAGCGGGTACGGTGCGATCAGGCAGCCATGACGGCTACGCTGAGCACGCTTGCGAAGGAGC
TGGCTGCACTGTCGCCGTAGCGCGATGCGAGACGTATCGAGCGCATGCCAGTGGGGTGCTGGGCAACACT
TGGCGGCGCGTGGCTCTTTCTCACTGGTTTGGGCACGCCCACGCTGTGGGTGTGTCGGTGTCTGCCCTGC
CGCTCTCTCTCCTGATCTCTCGTCCTGGCAACAACAACACACCGCGAATGAGTTGCCCACAAGCCATCTG
CAGTCCGCACGCGCGTCCGGGCCTTGCGGTGTGGATGCGAGCATCGCGCATTGCCGGCCACCGCCGCGTG
CCAAAAGCACACACATCGCTCCCCCTCACGTGGTGAGCGTCTGCGCGTGTGTGTCTGTGTGCATAAATGC
GTACGTGTGCGCTCGGTCCACGGTCACCATCGCGCCCCGCGGCATCGGTGCTCGCACCTTTCCATTCTCT
CCGTACGGCGTTCGCCACTCTGCTAACTCTTCTCCCCTTTCCTCTCTCCGCATCTGCGCCTTGTGTGCCG
TGTGTGCGCCCCACACGTACTCTACACGCCTTCTCTGCATGCGCTCCTCGCCTGCCTGAAACGATGACGT
GCGCCGCCACTCGCTCACCCGCTCCCATCCACATGCATTCCTGCACCCTACAGCGACTCTAAGCCGTACA
TTCCATCTCCTCAACACCCACTCGCTTCCTTCTGCTCTCACCTATTACTTCGCCAGCCCACATATCTGCT
ATAACCTGCCCTCCCCCACCCGCTTCCCACACATCCGCCACCGCTACGAAGCCTCGGTACCGAGCTCGAA
TTCGCATGATTGAACAAGATGGATTGCACGCAGGTTCTCCGGCCGCTTGGGTGGAGAGGCTATTCGGCTA
TGACTGGGCACAACAGACAATCGGCTGCTCTGATGCCGCCGTGTTCCGGCTGTCAGCGCAGGGGCGCCCG
GTTCTTTTTGTCAAGACCGACCTGTCCGGTGCCCTGAATGAACTGCAGGACGAGGCAGCGCGGCTATCGT
GGCTGGCCACGACGGGCGTTCCTTGCGCAGCTGTGCTCGACGTTGTCACTGAAGCGGGAAGGGACTGGCT
GCTATTGGGCGAAGTGCCGGGGCAGGATCTCCTGTCATCTCACCTTGCTCCTGCCGAGAAAGTATCCATC
ATGGCTGATGCAATGCGGCGGCTGCATACGCTTGATCCGGCTACCTGCCCATTCGACCACAAAGCGAAAC
ATCGCATCGAGCGAGCACGTACTCGGATGGAAGCCGGTCTTGTCGATCAGGATGATCTGGACGAAGAGCA
TCAGGGGCTCGCGCCAGCCGAACTGTTCGCCAGGCTCAAGGCGCGCATGCCCGACGGCGAGGATCTCGTC
GTGACCCATGGCGATGCCTGCTTGCCGAATATCATGGTGGAAAATGGCCGCTTTTCTGGATTCATCGACT
GTGGCCGGCTGGGTGTGGCGGACCGCTATCAGGACATAGCGTTGGCTACCCGTGATATTGCTGAAGAGCT
TGGCGGCGAATGGGCTGACCGCTTCCTCGTGCTTTACGGTATCGCCGCTCCCGATTCGCAGCGCATCGCC
TTCTATCGCCTTCTTGACGAGTTCTTCTGATCGGATCTGCCGGTCTCCCTATAGTGAGTCGTATTAATTT
CGATAAGCCAGGTTAACCTGCATTAATGAATCGGCCAACGCGCGGGGAGAGGCGGTTTGCGTATTGGGCG
CTCTTCCGCTTCCTCGCTCACTGACTCGCTGCGCTCGGTCGTTCGGCTGCGGCGAGCGGTATCAGCTCAC
TCAAAGGCGGTAATACGGTTATCCACAGAATCAGGGGATAACGCAGGAAAGAACATGTGAGCAAAAGGCC
AGCAAAAGGCCAGGAACCGTAAAAAGGCCGCGTTGCTGGCGTTTTTCCATAGGCTCCGCCCCCCTGACGA
GCATCACAAAAATCGACGCTCAAGTCAGAGGTGGCGAAACCCGACAGGACTATAAAGATACCAGGCGTTT
CCCCCTGGAAGCTCCCTCGTGCGCTCTCCTGTTCCGACCCTGCCGCTTACCGGATACCTGTCCGCCTTTC
TCCCTTCGGGAAGCGTGGCGCTTTCTCATAGCTCACGCTGTAGGTATCTCAGTTCGGTGTAGGTCGTTCG
CTCCAAGCTGGGCTGTGTGCACGAACCCCCCGTTCAGCCCGACCGCTGCGCCTTATCCGGTAACTATCGT
CTTGAGTCCAACCCGGTAAGACACGACTTATCGCCACTGGCAGCAGCCACTGGTAACAGGATTAGCAGAG
CGAGGTATGTAGGCGGTGCTACAGAGTTCTTGAAGTGGTGGCCTAACTACGGCTACACTAGAAGAACAGT
ATTTGGTATCTGCGCTCTGCTGAAGCCAGTTACCTTCGGAAAAAGAGTTGGTAGCTCTTGATCCGGCAAA
CAAACCACCGCTGGTAGCGGTGGTTTTTTTGTTTGCAAGCAGCAGATTACGCGCAGAAAAAAAGGATCTC
AAGAAGATCCTTTGATCTTTTCTACGGGGTCTGACGCTCAGTGGAACGAAAACTCACGTTAAGGGATTTT
GGTCATGAGATTATCAAAAAGGATCTTCACCTAGATCCTTTTAAATTAAAAATGAAGTTTTAAATCAATC
TAAAGTATATATGAGTAAACTTGGTCTGACAGTTACCAATGCTTAATCAGTGAGGCACCTATCTCAGCGA
TCTGTCTATTTCGTTCATCCATAGTTGCCTGACTCCCCGTCGTGTAGATAACTACGATACGGGAGGGCTT
ACCATCTGGCCCCAGTGCTGCAATGATACCGCGAGACCCACGCTCACCGGCTCCAGATTTATCAGCAATA
AACCAGCCAGCCGGAAGGGCCGAGCGCAGAAGTGGTCCTGCAACTTTATCCGCCTCCATCCAGTCTATTA
ATTGTTGCCGGGAAGCTAGAGTAAGTAGTTCGCCAGTTAATAGTTTGCGCAACGTTGTTGCCATTGCTAC
AGGCATCGTGGTGTCACGCTCGTCGTTTGGTATGGCTTCATTCAGCTCCGGTTCCCAACGATCAAGGCGA
GTTACATGATCCCCCATGTTGTGCAAAAAAGCGGTTAGCTCCTTCGGTCCTCCGATCGTTGTCAGAAGTA
AGTTGGCCGCAGTGTTATCACTCATGGTTATGGCAGCACTGCATAATTCTCTTACTGTCATGCCATCCGT
AAGATGCTTTTCTGTGACTGGTGAGTACTCAACCAAGTCATTCTGAGAATAGTGTATGCGGCGACCGAGT
TGCTCTTGCCCGGCGTCAATACGGGATAATACCGCGCCACATAGCAGAACTTTAAAAGTGCTCATCATTG
GAAAACGTTCTTCGGGGCGAAAACTCTCAAGGATCTTACCGCTGTTGAGATCCAGTTCGATGTAACCCAC
TCGTGCACCCAACTGATCTTCAGCATCTTTTACTTTCACCAGCGTTTCTGGGTGAGCAAAAACAGGAAGG
CAAAATGCCGCAAAAAAGGGAATAAGGGCGACACGGAAATGTTGAATACTCATACTCTTCCTTTTTCAAT
ATTATTGAAGCATTTATCAGGGTTATTGTCTCATGAGCGGATACATATTTGAATGTATTTAGAAAAATAA
ACAAATAGGGGTTCCGCGCACATTTCCCCGAAAAGTGCCACCTGACGTCTAAGAAACCATTATTATCATG
ACATTAACCTATAAAAATAGGCGTATCACGAGGCCCTTTCGTCTCGCGCGTTTCGGTGATGACGGTGAAA
ACCTCTGACACATGCAGCTCCCGGAGACGGTCACAGCTTGTCTGTAAGCGGATGCCGGGAGCAGACAAGC
CCGTCAGGGCGCGTCAGCGGGTGTTGGCGGGTGTCGGGGCTGGCTTAACTATGCGGCATCAGAGCAGATT
GTACTGAGAGTGCACCATATGGACATATTGTCGTTAGAACGCGGCTACAATTAATACATAACCTTATGTA
TCATACACATACG
Features (pLannotate 1.2.2; 12 found; start..end, strand, type, name):
      1..19      +  promoter       SP6 promoter: promoter for bacteriophage SP6 RNA polymerase
    225..300     +  misc_RNA       Sa gRNA scaffold: guide RNA scaffold for the Staphylococcus aureus CRISPR/Cas9 system
    494..512     -  misc_feature   MCS (fragment): pUC18/19 multiple cloning site
   1666..1683    -  misc_feature   MCS (fragment): pUC18/19 multiple cloning site
   1686..2480    +  CDS            NeoR/KanR: aminoglycoside phosphotransferase from Tn5; aph(3')-II (or nptII); confers resistance to neomycin, kanamycin, and G418 (Geneticin®)
   2498..2516    -  promoter       T7 promoter: promoter for bacteriophage T7 RNA polymerase
   2538..2591    -  CDS            lacI (fragment): lac repressor; lacI; The lac repressor binds to the lac operator to inhibit transcription in E. coli. This inhibition can be relieved by adding lactose or isopropyl-β-D-thiogalactopyranoside (IPTG).
   2774..3362    -  rep_origin     ori: high-copy-number ColE1/pMB1/pBR322/pUC origin of replication
   3533..4393    -  CDS            AmpR: β-lactamase; bla; confers resistance to ampicillin, carbenicillin, and related antibiotics
   4394..4498    -  promoter       AmpR promoter: bla
   4593..4628    +  CDS            rop (fragment): Rop protein, which maintains plasmids at low copy number; rop
   4730..4781    +  misc_feature   bom (fragment): basis of mobility region from pBR322
