[The description below was written by a language model from this plasmid's Addgene catalogue record and pLannotate feature annotations shown in this document.]
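Description:
pNeoSagRNAH is an empty-backbone CRISPR vector built on the Leishmania expression plasmid pSPneo and designed to express a guide RNA for Staphylococcus aureus Cas9 (SaCas9) in Leishmania parasites. It is a shuttle plasmid of about 4.8 kb. In E. coli it replicates from a high-copy ColE1/pUC-type origin and is selected with ampicillin through the bla gene and its native promoter. In Leishmania, transfectants are selected with G418 through the Tn5 aminoglycoside phosphotransferase (NeoR/KanR) cassette. The short lacI, rop and bom fragments, the pUC multiple-cloning-site fragments, and the flanking SP6 and T7 phage promoters appear to be remnants of the cloning-vector lineage. The SP6 site is listed as the sequencing primer position for checking inserted guides.

The functional payload is the SaCas9 gRNA scaffold, which the record says was derived in part from the pX601 plasmid. As an empty backbone, the plasmid carries no target-specific spacer. A user-chosen guide sequence is inserted by restriction-enzyme cloning, presumably just upstream of the scaffold, to give a complete single guide RNA. The annotation does not identify the promoter that drives gRNA transcription in Leishmania, or any RNA-processing elements around the scaffold. Several unannotated stretches, such as the regions flanking the scaffold and upstream of the neomycin gene, probably hold parasite-specific regulatory sequences that the automated annotation tool did not recognise. No Cas9 coding sequence is annotated, so the SaCas9 nuclease must come from a separate construct. The associated publication concerns the repair of double-strand DNA breaks after CRISPR-Cas9 cleavage in Leishmania, which fits use of this vector for targeted genome editing and repair-pathway studies in the parasite.
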