Addgene plasmid #123266: pNeoSagRNAH
Purpose: (Empty Backbone) Expresses gRNA of Staphylococcus aureus Cas9 (SaCas9) in Leishmania
Depositing lab: Greg Matlashewski. Depositing organization: McGill University. Publication: Single-Strand Annealing Plays a Major Role in Double-Strand DNA Break Repair following CRISPR-Cas9 Cleavage in Leishmania. Zhang WW, Matlashewski G. mSphere. 2019 Aug 21;4(4). pii: 4/4/e00408-19. doi: 10.1128/mSphere.00408-19. PubMed 31434745.
Backbone
  Vector backbone: pSPneo
  Vector type: CRISPR ; Leishmania Expression
  Selectable markers: Neomycin (select with G418)
Growth in bacteria
  Bacterial resistance: Ampicillin, 100 μg/mL
  Growth temperature: 37°C
  Growth strain: DH5alpha
  Copy number: High Copy
Gene/Insert
  Cloning method: Restriction Enzyme
  Sequencing primers: 5′ SP6 promoter
Resource information
  A portion of this plasmid was derived from a plasmid made by: Dr. Feng Zhang Addgene plasmid pX601
Terms and licenses: Academic/Nonprofit Terms; Industry Terms: Not Available to Industry
How to cite: pNeoSagRNAH was a gift from Greg Matlashewski (Addgene plasmid # 123266 ; http://n2t.net/addgene:123266 ; RRID:Addgene_123266)
